>Addgene plasmid #185724 | pTPH412 | addgene full sequence | sequence record 364092 | Addgene NGS Result
GTTCAGATCCTTCCGTATTTAGCCAGTATGTTCTCTAGTGTGGTTCGTTGTTTTTGCGTGAGCCATGAGA
ACGAACCATTGAGATCATGCTTACTTTGCATGTCACTCAAAAATTTTGCCTCAAAACTGGTGAGCTGAAT
TTTTGCAGTTAAAGCATCGTGTAGTGTTTTTCTTAGTCCGTTACGTAGGTAGGAATCTGATGTAATGGTT
GTTGGTATTTTGTCACCATTCATTTTTATCTGGTTGTTCTCAAGTTCGGTTACGAGATCCATTTGTCTAT
CTAGTTCAACTTGGAAAATCAACGTATCAGTCGGGCGGCCTCGCTTATCAACCACCAATTTCATATTGCT
GTAAGTGTTTAAATCTTTACTTATTGGTTTCAAAACCCATTGGTTAAGCCTTTTAAACTCATGGTAGTTA
TTTTCAAGCATTAACATGAACTTAAATTCATCAAGGCTAATCTCTATATTTGCCTTGTGAGTTTTCTTTT
GTGTTAGTTCTTTTAATAACCACTCATAAATCCTCATAGAGTATTTGTTTTCAAAAGACTTAACATGTTC
CAGATTATATTTTATGAATTTTTTTAACTGGAAAAGATAAGGCAATATCTCTTCACTAAAAACTAATTCT
AATTTTTCGCTTGAGAACTTGGCATAGTTTGTCCACTGGAAAATCTCAAAGCCTTTAACCAAAGGATTCC
TGATTTCCACAGTTCTCGTCATCAGCTCTCTGGTTGCTTTAGCTAATACACCATAAGCATTTTCCCTACT
GATGTTCATCATCTGAGCGTATTGGTTATAAGTGAACGATACCGTCCGTTCTTTCCTTGTAGGGTTTTCA
ATCGTGGGGTTGAGTAGTGCCACACAGCATAAAATTAGCTTGGTTTCATGCTCCGTTAAGTCATAGCGAC
TAATCGCTAGTTCATTTGCTTTGAAAACAACTAATTCAGACATACATCTCAATTGGTCTAGGTGATTTTA
ATCACTATACCAATTGAGATGGGCTAGTCAATGATAATTACTAGTCCTTTTCCTTTGAGTTGTGGGTATC
TGTAAATTCTGCTAGACCTTTGCTGGAAAACTTGTAAATTCTGCTAGACCCTCTGTAAATTCCGCTAGAC
CTTTGTGTGTTTTTTTTGTTTATATTCAAGTGGTTATAATTTATAGAATAAAGAAAGAATAAAAAAAGAT
AAAAAGAATAGATCCCAGCCCTGTGTATAACTCACTACTTTAGTCAGTTCCGCAGTATTACAAAAGGATG
TCGCAAACGCTGTTTGCTCCTCTACAAAACAGACCTTAAAACCCTAAAGGCTTAAGTAGCACCCTCGCAA
GCTCGGACAAATCGCTGAATATTCCTTTTGTCTCCGACCATCAGGCACCTGAGTCGCTGTCTTTTTCGTG
ACATTCAGTTCGCTGCGCTCACGGCTCTGGCAGTGAATGGGGGTAAATGGCACTACAGGCGCCTTTTATG
GATTCATGCAAGGAAACTACCCATAATACAAGAAAAGCCCGTCACGGGCTTCTCAGGGCGTTTTATGGCG
GGTCTGCTATGTGGTGCTATCTGACTTTTTGCTGTTCAGCAGTTCCTGCCCTCTGATTTTCCAGTCTGAC
CACTTCGGATTATCCCGTGACAGGTCATTCAGACTGGCTAATGCACCCAGTAAGGCAGCGGTATCATCAA
CAGGCTTACCCGTCTTACTGTCAAGAGGACATCCGGTCAAATAAAACGAAAGGCTCAGTCGAAAGACTGG
GCCTTTCGTTTTGCTGAGGAGACTTAGGGACCCTGATGAAATTCGCCACTTGTTAGTGTAATTCGCTAAC
TCATCCTGGCATGTTGCTGTTGATTCTTCAATCAGATCTCTATAAATCAAAAAGATAAAAAATTGGCACG
CAAATTGTATTAACAGTTCAGCAGGACAATCCTGAACGCAGAAATCAAGAGGACAACATTACCTGCAGGT
GCAGTAAAGGAAAAAAAAAATGTCTGAGGTGGAGTTTTCCCACGAGTACTGGATGAGACATGCCCTGACC
CTGGCCAAGAGGGCACGGGATGAGGGGGAGGTGCCTGTGGGAGCCGTGCTGGTGCTGAACAATAGAGTGA
TCGGCGAGGGCTGGAACAGAGCCATCGGCCTGCACGACCCAACAGCCCATGCCGAAATTATGGCCCTGAG
ACAGGGCGGCCTGGTCATGCAGAACTACAGACTGATTGACGCCACCCTGTACGTGACATTCGAGCCTTGC
GTGATGTGCGCCGGCGCCATGATCCACTCTAGGATCGGCCGCGTGGTGTTTGGCGTGAGAAACTCAAAAA
GAGGCGCCGCAGGCTCCCTGATGAACGTGCTGAACTACCCCGGCATGAATCACCGCGTCGAAATTACCGA
GGGAATCCTGGCAGATGAATGTGCCGCCCTGCTGTGCGATTTCTATCGGATGCCTAGACAGGTGTTCAAT
GCTCAGAAGAAGGCCCAGAGCTCCATCAACAAGGAATCTGGCTCTGTATCTTCTGAACAGTTGGCGCAAT
TCCGCTCTCTGGACAGCCAGCTGAACCGCTGCCTGAGCCTGGATACCATGGTGGTGACCAACGGCAAAGC
GATTGAAATTCGCGATGTGAAAGTGGGCGATTGGCTGGAAAGCGAATGCGGCCCGGTGCAGGTGACCGAA
GTGCTGCCGATTATTAAACAGCCGGTGTTTGAAATTGTGCTGAAAAGCGGCAAAAAAATTCGCGTGAGCG
CGAACCATAAATTTCCGACCAAAGATGGCCTGAAAACCATTAACAGCGGCCTGAAAGTGGGCGATTTTCT
GCGCAGCCGCGCGAAATAACTTAATTAACGGCACTCCTCAGCAAATATAATGACCCTCTTGATAACCCAA
GAGGGCATTTTTTAATGCCCATGGCGTTTAGAAAAACTCATCGAGCATCAAATGAAACTGCAATTTATTC
ATATCAGGATTATCAATACCATATTTTTGAAAAAGCCGTTTCTGTAATGAAGGAGAAAACTCACCGAGGC
AGTTCCATAGGATGGCAAGATCCTGGTATCGGTCTGCGATTCCGACTCGTCCAACATCAATACAACCTAT
TAATTTCCCCTCGTCAAAAATAAGGTTATCAAGTGAGAAATCACCATGAGTGACGACTGAATCCGGTGAG
AATGGCAAAAGCTTATGCATTTCTTTCCAGACTTGTTCAACAGGCCAGCCATTACGCTCGTCATCAAAAT
CACTCGCATCAACCAAACCGTTATTCATTCGTGATTGCGCCTGAGCGAGACGAAATACGCGATCGCTGTT
AAAAGGACAATTACAAACAGGAATCGAATGCAACCGGCGCAGGAACACTGCCAGCGCATCAACAATATTT
TCACCTGAATCAGGATATTCTTCTAATACCTGGAATGCTGTTTTCCCGGGGATCGCAGTGGTGAGTAACC
ATGCATCATCAGGAGTACGGATAAAATGCTTGATGGTCGGAAGAGGCATAAATTCCGTCAGCCAGTTTAG
TCTGACCATCTCATCTGTAACATCATTGGCAACGCTACCTTTGCCATGTTTCAGAAACAACTCTGGCGCA
TCGGGCTTCCCATACAATCGATAGATTGTCGCACCTGATTGCCCGACATTATCGCGAGCCCATTTATACC
CATATAAATCAGCATCCATGTTGGAATTTAATCGCGGCCTCGAGCAAGACGTTTCCCGTTGAATATGGCT
CATAACACCCCTTGTATTACTGTTTATGTAAGCAGACAGTTTTATTGTTCATGATGATATATTTTTATCT
TGTGCAATGTAACATCAGAGATTTTGAAGGCCAAATAGGCC
Features (pLannotate 1.2.2; 5 found; start..end, strand, type, name):
      3..953     -  CDS            Rep101: RepA protein needed for replication with the pSC101 origin; rep101
   1001..1223    -  rep_origin     pSC101 ori: low-copy replication origin that requires the Rep101 protein
   1718..1762    +  terminator     rrnB T1 terminator: transcription terminator T1 from the E. coli rrnB gene
   1980..2474    +  CDS            tadA: TADA_ECOLI - Also known as yfhC. Experimental evidence at protein level: Swiss-Prot protein existence level 1. Catalyzes the deamination of adenosine to inosine at the wobble position 34 of tRNA(Arg2). Essential for cell viability. From Escherichia coli (strain K12).
   2898..3713    -  CDS            KanR: aminoglycoside phosphotransferase; aph(3')-Ia; confers resistance to kanamycin in bacteria or G418 (Geneticin®) in eukaryotes
