[The description below was written by a language model from this plasmid's Addgene catalogue record and pLannotate feature annotations shown in this document.]
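Description:
pTPH412 is a small (about 3.8 kb), low-copy bacterial expression plasmid built for directed evolution of Cas9 adenine base editors with altered PAM compatibility. It replicates in E. coli through the pSC101 origin together with the plasmid-encoded Rep101 (RepA) protein that this origin requires. It is selected with kanamycin via an aph(3')-Ia aminoglycoside phosphotransferase gene. The low copy number keeps the dosage of the encoded component modest and allows the plasmid to coexist with others that use different origins, as is usual in multi-plasmid selection systems.

The payload is an 837 bp insert named ecTadA(8e)-gp41-8N. It consists of the evolved E. coli tRNA adenosine deaminase variant TadA-8e, here carrying an R26G mutation, fused to what the name indicates is the N-terminal half of the gp41-8 split intein. The automated annotation detects only the tadA coding region. It does not call the intein segment or the promoter, so these are known only from the catalogue fields. The backbone is described as carrying a phage shock promoter, which in E. coli is induced by filamentous phage infection, so deaminase expression would be tied to the presence of phage. An rrnB T1 terminator lies upstream of the cassette, presumably insulating it from read-through transcription.

This arrangement fits a phage-assisted evolution scheme. The host cell supplies the deaminase–intein half, and trans-splicing to a complementary intein-tagged Cas9 variant would reconstitute a full adenine base editor, so that only the Cas9 portion is subject to evolution. The record does not describe the partner plasmids, the phage or the selection circuit.
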