Addgene plasmid #185724: pTPH412
Purpose: Directed evolution of Cas9 adenine base editors with altered PAM compatibility
Depositing lab: David Liu. Depositing organization: Broad Institute. Publication: High-throughput continuous evolution of compact Cas9 variants targeting single-nucleotide-pyrimidine PAMs. Huang TP, Heins ZJ, Miller SM, Wong BG, Balivada PA, Wang T, Khalil AS, Liu DR. Nat Biotechnol. 2022 Sep 8. pii: 10.1038/s41587-022-01410-2. doi: 10.1038/s41587-022-01410-2. PubMed 36076084.
Backbone
  Vector backbone: phage shock promoter with pSC101 backbone
  Vector type: Bacterial Expression, CRISPR
Growth in bacteria
  Bacterial resistance: Kanamycin, 50 μg/mL
  Growth temperature: 37°C
  Growth strain: DH5alpha
  Copy number: Low Copy
Gene/Insert
  Gene/Insert name: ecTadA(8e)-gp41-8N
  Insert size (bp): 837
  Mutation: ecTadA(8e) R26G
Terms and licenses: Academic/Nonprofit Terms; Industry Terms: Not Available to Industry
How to cite: pTPH412 was a gift from David Liu (Addgene plasmid # 185724 ; http://n2t.net/addgene:185724 ; RRID:Addgene_185724)
